Addgene plasmid #52480: pRVdG-mCherry-N-P-M-EGFP-L
Purpose: Expresses mCherry and EGFP
Depositing lab: Sebastian Seung. Depositing organization: Massachusetts Institute of Technology. Publication: Axonal and subcellular labelling using modified rabies viral vectors. Wickersham IR, Sullivan HA, Seung HS. Nat Commun. 2013;4:2332. doi: 10.1038/ncomms3332. PubMed 23945836.
Backbone
  Vector backbone: cSPBN (pSAD)
  Backbone manufacturer: Karl-Klaus Conzelmann & Matthias Schnell
  Backbone size w/o insert (bp): 13896
  Total vector size (bp): 15330
  Vector type: Mammalian Expression ; Rabies Virus
Growth in bacteria
  Bacterial resistance: Ampicillin, 100 μg/mL
  Growth temperature: 37°C
  Growth strain: DH5alpha
  Growth instructions: DH5alpha at 37C
  Copy number: High Copy
Gene/Insert 1
  Gene/Insert name: mCherry (alt name: mC)
  Species: Synthetic
  Insert size (bp): 714
  Promoter: CMV
  Cloning method: Unknown
  Sequencing primers: 5′ unknown
Gene/Insert 2
  Gene/Insert name: EGFP (alt name: Enhanced Green Fluorescent Protein)
  Species: Synthetic
  Insert size (bp): 720
  Promoter: CMV
  Cloning method: Unknown
  Sequencing primers: 5′ unknown
Terms and licenses: Academic/Nonprofit Terms; Industry Terms: Not Available to Industry
Depositor comments: Alternative plasmid name: pRVdG-1mC5E
How to cite: pRVdG-mCherry-N-P-M-EGFP-L was a gift from Sebastian Seung (Addgene plasmid # 52480 ; http://n2t.net/addgene:52480 ; RRID:Addgene_52480)
