[The description below was written by a language model from this plasmid's Addgene catalogue record and pLannotate feature annotations shown in this document.]
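Description:
pRVdG-mCherry-N-P-M-EGFP-L (also called pRVdG-1mC5E) is a 15.3 kb rabies virus genome plasmid built on the cSPBN (pSAD) backbone, carrying a cDNA copy of a glycoprotein-deleted SAD B19-strain genome in a pBluescript-type framework. It is maintained in E. coli as a high-copy plasmid through a ColE1/pUC origin and ampicillin resistance. An f1 origin and remnants of the lacZα/MCS region are also present.

The viral cDNA is placed downstream of a CMV enhancer/promoter and a T7 promoter, so the full-length genomic transcript can be made in mammalian cells. It is bracketed by a hammerhead ribozyme at the 5′ end and a hepatitis delta virus ribozyme at the 3′ end, followed by a T7 terminator. Self-cleavage by the two ribozymes trims the transcript to precise viral termini, which is needed for encapsidation and replication. Within the genome the annotated reading frames run mCherry, N, P, M, EGFP, L. No G gene is annotated, and EGFP lies between M and L, where G would normally sit. mCherry occupies an added first position ahead of N. Although the catalogue lists CMV as the promoter for both reporters, CMV drives only the initial genomic transcript. In recovered virus, the fluorescent proteins would be expressed as viral transcription units by the L/P polymerase, and rhabdovirus transcription generally favours genes nearest the start of the genome.

The plasmid serves as the starting material for rescuing G-deleted rabies virus, which needs glycoprotein supplied in trans to spread. The associated work concerns axonal and subcellular labelling of neurons with modified rabies vectors, here giving dual red and green labelling of infected cells.
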