Features (pLannotate 1.2.2; 26 found; start..end, strand, type, name):
      3..361     +  rep_origin     f1 ori (sequence partly withheld): f1 bacteriophage origin of replication; arrow indicates direction of (+) strand synthesis
    463..618     -  CDS            lacZα (fragment): LacZα fragment of β-galactosidase; lacZ fragment
    624..652     -  misc_feature   MCS (fragment): pBluescript multiple cloning site
    658..1037    +  enhancer       CMV enhancer: human cytomegalovirus immediate early enhancer
   1038..1241    +  promoter       CMV promoter: human cytomegalovirus (CMV) immediate early promoter
   1237..1270    +  LTR            5' LTR (truncated) (fragment): truncated 5' long terminal repeat (LTR) from HIV-1
   1286..1304    +  promoter       T7 promoter: promoter for bacteriophage T7 RNA polymerase
   1330..1355    +  misc_RNA       sTRSV HHRz (fragment): hammerhead ribozyme from the tobacco ringspot virus satellite RNA (Khvorova et al., 2003)
   1459..2166    +  CDS            mCherry: mCherry is a basic (constitutively fluorescent) red fluorescent protein published in 2004, derived from Discosoma sp.. It is reported to be a very rapidly-maturing monomer with low acid sensitivity.
   2269..3618    +  CDS            N: NCAP_RABVS - Experimental evidence at protein level: Swiss-Prot protein existence level 1. Encapsidates the genome in a ratio of one protein N per nine ribonucleotides, protecting it from nucleases. If expressed without protein P it binds non-specifically RNA and therefore can bind it's own mRNA. Interaction with protein P abolishes any non-specific RNA binding, and prevents phosphorylation. The soluble N-P complex encapsidates specifically the genomic RNA, with protein N protecting the genome like a pearl necklace. The encapsidated genomic RNA is termed the nucleocapsid (NC) and serves as tem
   3712..4602    +  CDS            P: PHOSP_RABVS - Experimental evidence at protein level: Swiss-Prot protein existence level 1. Non catalytic polymerase cofactor and regulatory protein that plays a role in viral transcription and replication. Stabilizes the RNA polymerase L to the N-RNA template and binds the soluble protein N, preventing it from encapsidating non-genomic RNA. Also inhibits host IFN-alpha and IFN-beta signaling by binding and retaining phosphorylated STAT1 in the cytoplasm or by inhibiting the DNA binding of STAT1 in the nucleus. Might be involved, through interaction with host dynein, in intracellular microtubu
   4694..5299    +  CDS            M: MATRX_RABVS - Experimental evidence at protein level: Swiss-Prot protein existence level 1. Plays a major role in assembly, budding and uncoating of virion after membrane fusion (PubMed:33208464). Completely covers the ribonucleoprotein coil and keep it in condensed bullet-shaped form. Inhibits viral transcription and stimulates replication. Plays a major role in early induction of TRAIL-mediated apoptosis in infected neurons (PubMed:12771432, PubMed:9847327). From Rabies virus (strain SAD B19) (RABV).
   5523..6242    +  CDS            EGFP: the original enhanced GFP (Yang et al., 1996) mammalian codon-optimized
   6347..12727   +  CDS            L: L_RABVS - Experimental evidence at protein level: Swiss-Prot protein existence level 1. RNA-directed RNA polymerase that catalyzes the replication of viral genomic RNA. The template is composed of the viral RNA tightly encapsidated by the nucleoprotein (N). The replicase mode is dependent on intracellular N protein concentration. In this mode, the polymerase replicates the whole viral genome without recognizing transcriptional signals, and the replicated genome is not caped or polyadenylated. From Rabies virus (strain SAD B19) (RABV).
  12859..12951   +  ncRNA          HDV ribozyme: Accession: RF00094 - Hepatitis delta virus ribozyme
  12959..13008   +  CDS            SET1 (fragment): solubility-enhancement tag derived from T7 phage gene 10B
  13016..13063   +  terminator     T7 terminator: transcription terminator for bacteriophage T7 RNA polymerase
  13085..13126   -  misc_feature   MCS (fragment): pBluescript multiple cloning site
  13139..13157   -  promoter       T3 promoter: promoter for bacteriophage T3 RNA polymerase
  13200..13222   -  protein_bind   lac operator (fragment): The lac repressor binds to the lac operator to inhibit transcription in E. coli. This inhibition can be relieved by adding lactose or isopropyl-β-D-thiogalactopyranoside (IPTG). lac repressor encoded by lacI
  13226..13256   -  promoter       lac promoter: promoter for the E. coli lac operon
  13271..13292   -  protein_bind   CAP binding site: CAP binding activates transcription in the presence of cAMP. E. coli catabolite activator protein
  13305..13397   -  CDS            lacI (fragment): lac repressor; lacI; The lac repressor binds to the lac operator to inhibit transcription in E. coli. This inhibition can be relieved by adding lactose or isopropyl-β-D-thiogalactopyranoside (IPTG).
  13580..14168   -  rep_origin     ori: high-copy-number ColE1/pMB1/pBR322/pUC origin of replication
  14339..15199   -  CDS            AmpR: β-lactamase; bla; confers resistance to ampicillin, carbenicillin, and related antibiotics
  15200..15304   -  promoter       AmpR promoter: bla
>Addgene plasmid #52480 | pRVdG-mCherry-N-P-M-EGFP-L | depositor full sequence | sequence record 81367 | pRVdG-mCherry-N-P-M-EGFP-L sequence 15330 bps
GG
[124 nt withheld, positions 3-126]
C
[91 nt withheld, positions 128-218]
A
[49 nt withheld, positions 220-268]
CCTTTGACGTTGGAGTCCACGTTCTTT
[37 nt withheld, positions 296-332]
ACCCTATCTCGGTCTATTCTTTTGATTTATAAGGGATTTTGCCGATTTCGGCCTATTGGTTAAAAAAATG
AGCTGATTTAACAAAAATTTAACGCGAATTTTAACAAAATATTAACGCTTACAATTTCCATTCGCCATTC
AGGCTGCGCAACTGTTGGGAAGGGCGATCGGTGCGGGCCTCTTCGCTATTACGCCAGCTGGCGAAAGGGG
GATGTGCTGCAAGGCGATTAAGTTGGGTAACGCCAGGGTTTTCCCAGTCACGACGTTGTAAAACGACGGC
CAGTGAGCGCGCGATAAGCTTGATATCGAATTCCTGCAGCGCGTTGACATTGATTATTGACTAGTTATTA
ATAGTAATCAATTACGGGGTCATTAGTTCATAGCCCATATATGGAGTTCCGCGTTACATAACTTACGGTA
AATGGCCCGCCTGGCTGACCGCCCAACGACCCCCGCCCATTGACGTCAATAATGACGTATGTTCCCATAG
TAACGCCAATAGGGACTTTCCATTGACGTCAATGGGTGGAGTATTTACGGTAAACTGCCCACTTGGCAGT
ACATCAAGTGTATCATATGCCAAGTACGCCCCCTATTGACGTCAATGACGGTAAATGGCCCGCCTGGCAT
TATGCCCAGTACATGACCTTATGGGACTTTCCTACTTGGCAGTACATCTACGTATTAGTCATCGCTATTA
CCATGGTGATGCGGTTTTGGCAGTACATCAATGGGCGTGGATAGCGGTTTGACTCACGGGGATTTCCAAG
TCTCCACCCCATTGACGTCAATGGGAGTTTGTTTTGGCACCAAAATCAACGGGACTTTCCAAAATGTCGT
AACAACTCCGCCCCATTGACGCAAATGGGCGGTAGGCGTGTACGGTGGGAGGTCTATATAAGCAGAGCTC
TCTGGCTAACTAGAGAACCCACTGCTTACTGGCTTATCGAAATTAATACGACTCACTATAGGGAGACCCA
AGCTGGCTAGATTAAGCGTCTGATGAGTCCGTGAGGACGAAACCCGGCGTACCGGGTCACGCTTAACAAC
CAGATCAAAGAAAAAACAGACATTGTCAATTGCAAAGCAAAAATGTAACACCCCTACACCGGTGAAAGCC
GCCACCATGGTGAGCAAGGGCGAGGAGGATAACATGGCCATCATCAAGGAGTTCATGCGCTTCAAGGTGC
ACATGGAGGGCTCCGTGAACGGCCACGAGTTCGAGATCGAGGGCGAGGGCGAGGGCCGCCCCTACGAGGG
CACCCAGACCGCCAAGCTGAAGGTGACCAAGGGTGGCCCCCTGCCCTTCGCCTGGGACATCCTGTCCCCT
CAGTTCATGTACGGCTCCAAGGCCTACGTGAAGCACCCCGCCGACATCCCCGACTACTTGAAGCTGTCCT
TCCCCGAGGGCTTCAAGTGGGAGCGCGTGATGAACTTCGAGGACGGCGGCGTGGTGACCGTGACCCAGGA
CTCCTCCCTGCAGGACGGCGAGTTCATCTACAAGGTGAAGCTGCGCGGCACCAACTTCCCCTCCGACGGC
CCCGTAATGCAGAAGAAGACCATGGGCTGGGAGGCCTCCTCCGAGCGGATGTACCCCGAGGACGGCGCCC
TGAAGGGCGAGATCAAGCAGAGGCTGAAGCTGAAGGACGGCGGCCACTACGACGCTGAGGTCAAGACCAC
CTACAAGGCCAAGAAGCCCGTGCAGCTGCCCGGCGCCTACAACGTCAACATCAAGTTGGACATCACCTCC
CACAACGAGGACTACACCATCGTGGAACAGTACGAACGCGCCGAGGGCCGCCACTCTACCGGCGGCATGG
ACGAGCTGTACAAGTAATGACCTAGGGAAGTTGAATAACAAAATGCCGGAAATCTACGGATTGTGTATAT
CCATCATGAAAAAAACTAACACCCCTCCTTTCGAACCATCCCAAACATGGATGCCGACAAGATTGTATTC
AAAGTCAATAATCAGGTGGTCTCTTTGAAGCCTGAGATTATCGTGGATCAATATGAGTACAAGTACCCTG
CCATCAAAGATTTGAAAAAGCCCTGTATAACTCTAGGAAAGGCTCCCGATTTAAATAAAGCATACAAGTC
AGTTTTGTCAGGCATGAGCGCCGCCAAACTTAATCCTGACGATGTATGTTCCTATTTGGCAGCGGCAATG
CAGTTTTTTGAGGGGACATGTCCGGAAGACTGGACCAGCTATGGAATTGTGATTGCACGAAAAGGAGATA
AGATCACCCCAGGTTCTCTGGTGGAGATAAAACGTACTGATGTAGAAGGGAATTGGGCTCTGACAGGAGG
CATGGAACTGACAAGAGACCCCACTGTCCCTGAGCATGCGTCCTTAGTCGGTCTTCTCTTGAGTCTGTAT
AGGTTGAGCAAAATATCCGGGCAAAACACTGGTAACTATAAGACAAACATTGCAGACAGGATAGAGCAGA
TTTTTGAGACAGCCCCTTTTGTTAAAATCGTGGAACACCATACTCTAATGACAACTCACAAAATGTGTGC
TAATTGGAGTACTATACCAAACTTCAGATTTTTGGCCGGAACCTATGACATGTTTTTCTCCCGGATTGAG
CATCTATATTCAGCAATCAGAGTGGGCACAGTTGTCACTGCTTATGAAGACTGTTCAGGACTGGTATCAT
TTACTGGGTTCATAAAACAAATCAATCTCACCGCTAGAGAGGCAATACTATATTTCTTCCACAAGAACTT
TGAGGAAGAGATAAGAAGAATGTTTGAGCCAGGGCAGGAGACAGCTGTTCCTCACTCTTATTTCATCCAC
TTCCGTTCACTAGGCTTGAGTGGGAAATCTCCTTATTCATCAAATGCTGTTGGTCACGTGTTCAATCTCA
TTCACTTTGTAGGATGCTATATGGGTCAAGTCAGATCCCTAAATGCAACGGTTATTGCTGCATGTGCTCC
TCATGAAATGTCTGTTCTAGGGGGCTATCTGGGAGAGGAATTCTTCGGGAAAGGGACATTTGAAAGAAGA
TTCTTCAGAGATGAGAAAGAACTTCAAGAATACGAGGCGGCTGAACTGACAAAGACTGACGTAGCACTGG
CAGATGATGGAACTGTCAACTCTGACGACGAGGACTACTTTTCAGGTGAAACCAGAAGTCCGGAGGCTGT
TTATACTCGAATCATGATGAATGGAGGTCGACTAAAGAGATCTCACATACGGAGATATGTCTCAGTCAGT
TCCAATCATCAAGCCCGTCCAAACTCATTCGCCGAGTTTCTAAACAAGACATATTCGAGTGACTCATAAG
AAGTTGAATAACAAAATGCCGGAAATCTACGGATTGTGTATATCCATCATGAAAAAAACTAACACCCCTC
CTTTCGAACCATCCCAAACATGAGCAAGATCTTTGTCAATCCTAGTGCTATTAGAGCCGGTCTGGCCGAT
CTTGAGATGGCTGAAGAAACTGTTGATCTGATCAATAGAAATATCGAAGACAATCAGGCTCATCTCCAAG
GGGAACCCATAGAGGTGGACAATCTCCCTGAGGATATGGGGCGACTTCACCTGGATGATGGAAAATCGCC
CAACCATGGTGAGATAGCCAAGGTGGGAGAAGGCAAGTATCGAGAGGACTTTCAGATGGATGAAGGAGAG
GATCCTAGCTTCCTGTTCCAGTCATACCTGGAAAATGTTGGAGTCCAAATAGTCAGACAAATGAGGTCAG
GAGAGAGATTTCTCAAGATATGGTCACAGACCGTAGAAGAGATTATATCCTATGTCGCGGTCAACTTTCC
CAACCCTCCAGGAAAGTCTTCAGAGGATAAATCAACCCAGACTACTGGCCGAGAGCTCAAGAAGGAGACA
ACACCCACTCCTTCTCAGAGAGAAAGCCAATCATCGAAAGCCAGGATGGCGGCTCAAATTGCTTCTGGCC
CTCCAGCCCTTGAATGGTCGGCTACCAATGAAGAGGATGATCTATCAGTGGAGGCTGAGATCGCTCACCA
GATTGCAGAAAGTTTCTCCAAAAAATATAAGTTTCCCTCTCGATCCTCAGGGATACTCTTGTATAATTTT
GAGCAATTGAAAATGAACCTTGATGATATAGTTAAAGAGGCAAAAAATGTACCAGGTGTGACCCGTTTAG
CCCATGACGGGTCCAAACTCCCCCTAAGATGTGTACTGGGATGGGTCGCTTTGGCCAACTCTAAGAAATT
CCAGTTGTTAGTCGAATCCGACAAGCTGAGTAAAATCATGCAAGATGACTTGAATCGCTATACATCTTGC
TAACCGAACCTCTCCCCTCAGTCCCTCTAGACAATAAAATCCGAGATGTCCCAAAGTCAACATGAAAAAA
ACAGGCAACACCACTGATAAAATGAACCTCCTACGTAAGATAGTGAAAAACCGCAGGGACGAGGACACTC
AAAAATCCTCTCCCGCGTCAGCCCCTCTGGATGACGATGACTTGTGGCTTCCACCCCCTGAATACGTCCC
GCTGAAAGAACTTACAGGCAAGAAGAACATGAGGAACTTTTGTATCAACGGAAGGGTTAAAGTGTGTAGC
CCGAATGGTTACTCGTTCAGGATCCTGCGGCACATTCTGAAATCATTCGACGAGATATATTCTGGGAATC
ATAGGATGATCGGGTTAGTCAAAGTGGTTATTGGACTGGCTTTGTCAGGATCTCCAGTCCCTGAGGGCCT
GAACTGGGTATACAAATTGAGGAGAACCTTTATCTTCCAGTGGGCTGATTCCAGGGGCCCTCTTGAAGGG
GAGGAGTTGGAATACTCTCAGGAGATCACTTGGGATGATGATACTGAGTTCGTCGGATTGCAAATAAGAG
TGATTGCAAAACAGTGTCATATCCAGGGCAGAGTCTGGTGTATCAACATGAACCCGAGAGCATGTCAACT
ATGGTCTGACATGTCTCTTCAGACACAAAGGTCCGAAGAGGACAAAGATTCCTCTCTGCTTCTAGAATAA
TCAGATTATATCCCGCAAATTTATCACTTGTTTACCTCTGGAGGAGAGAACATATGGGCTCAACTCCAAC
CCTTGGGAGCAATATAACAAAGAACATGTTATGGTGCCATTAAACCGCTGCATTTCATCAAAGTCAAGTT
GATTACCTTTACATTTTGATCCTCTTGGATGTGAAAAAAACTATTAACATCCCTCAAAAGACCCCGGGAA
AGCCGCCACCATGGTGAGCAAGGGCGAGGAGCTGTTCACCGGGGTGGTGCCCATCCTGGTCGAGCTGGAC
GGCGACGTAAACGGCCACAAGTTCAGCGTGTCCGGCGAGGGCGAGGGCGATGCCACCTACGGCAAGCTGA
CCCTGAAGTTCATCTGCACCACCGGCAAGCTGCCCGTGCCCTGGCCCACCCTCGTGACCACCCTGACCTA
CGGCGTGCAGTGCTTCAGCCGCTACCCCGACCACATGAAGCAGCACGACTTCTTCAAGTCCGCCATGCCC
GAAGGCTACGTCCAGGAGCGCACCATCTTCTTCAAGGACGACGGCAACTACAAGACCCGCGCCGAGGTGA
AGTTCGAGGGCGACACCCTGGTGAACCGCATCGAGCTGAAGGGCATCGACTTCAAGGAGGACGGCAACAT
CCTGGGGCACAAGCTGGAGTACAACTACAACAGCCACAACGTCTATATCATGGCCGACAAGCAGAAGAAC
GGCATCAAGGTGAACTTCAAGATCCGCCACAACATCGAGGACGGCAGCGTGCAGCTCGCCGACCACTACC
AGCAGAACACCCCCATCGGCGACGGCCCCGTGCTGCTGCCCGACAACCACTACCTGAGCACCCAGTCCGC
CCTGAGCAAAGACCCCAACGAGAAGCGCGATCACATGGTCCTGCTGGAGTTCGTGACCGCCGCCGGGATC
ACTCTCGGCATGGACGAGCTGTACAAGTAAGCTAGCTTATAAAGTGCTGGGTCATCTAAGCTTTTCAGTC
GAGAAAAAAACATTAGATCAGAAGAACAACTGGCAACACTTCTCAACCTGAGACTTACTTCAAGATGCTC
GATCCTGGAGAGGTCTATGATGACCCTATTGACCCAATCGAGTTAGAGGCTGAACCCAGAGGAACCCCCA
TTGTCCCCAACATCTTGAGGAACTCTGACTACAATCTCAACTCTCCTTTGATAGAAGATCCTGCTAGACT
AATGTTAGAATGGTTAAAAACAGGGAATAGACCTTATCGGATGACTCTAACAGACAATTGCTCCAGGTCT
TTCAGAGTTTTGAAAGATTATTTCAAGAAGGTAGATTTGGGTTCTCTCAAGGTGGGCGGAATGGCTGCAC
AGTCAATGATTTCTCTCTGGTTATATGGTGCCCACTCTGAATCCAACAGGAGCCGGAGATGTATAACAGA
CTTGGCCCATTTCTATTCCAAGTCGTCCCCCATAGAGAAGCTGTTGAATCTCACGCTAGGAAATAGAGGG
CTGAGAATCCCCCCAGAGGGAGTGTTAAGTTGCCTTGAGAGGGTTGATTATGATAATGCATTTGGAAGGT
ATCTTGCCAACACGTATTCCTCTTACTTGTTCTTCCATGTAATCACCTTATACATGAACGCCCTAGACTG
GGATGAAGAAAAGACCATCCTAGCATTATGGAAAGATTTAACCTCAGTGGACATCGGGAAGGACTTGGTA
AAGTTCAAAGACCAAATATGGGGACTGCTGATCGTGACAAAGGACTTTGTTTACTCCCAAAGTTCCAATT
GTCTTTTTGACAGAAACTACACACTTATGCTAAAAGATCTTTTCTTGTCTCGCTTCAACTCCTTAATGGT
CTTGCTCTCTCCCCCAGAGCCCCGATACTCAGATGACTTGATATCTCAACTATGCCAGCTGTACATTGCT
GGGGATCAAGTCTTGTCTATGTGTGGAAACTCCGGCTATGAAGTCATCAAAATATTGGAGCCATATGTCG
TGAATAGTTTAGTCCAGAGAGCAGAAAAGTTTAGGCCTCTCATTCATTCCTTGGGAGACTTTCCTGTATT
TATAAAAGACAAGGTAAGTCAACTTGAAGAGACGTTCGGTCCCTGTGCAAGAAGGTTCTTTAGGGCTCTG
GATCAATTCGACAACATACATGACTTGGTTTTTGTGTTTGGCTGTTACAGGCATTGGGGGCACCCATATA
TAGATTATCGAAAGGGTCTGTCAAAACTATATGATCAGGTTCACCTTAAAAAAATGATAGATAAGTCCTA
CCAGGAGTGCTTAGCAAGCGACCTAGCCAGGAGGATCCTTAGATGGGGTTTTGATAAGTACTCCAAGTGG
TATCTGGATTCAAGATTCCTAGCCCGAGACCACCCCTTGACTCCTTATATCAAAACCCAAACATGGCCAC
CCAAACATATTGTAGACTTGGTGGGGGATACATGGCACAAGCTCCCGATCACGCAGATCTTTGAGATTCC
TGAATCAATGGATCCGTCAGAAATATTGGATGACAAATCACATTCTTTCACCAGAACGAGACTAGCTTCT
TGGCTGTCAGAAAACCGAGGGGGGCCTGTTCCTAGCGAAAAAGTTATTATCACGGCCCTGTCTAAGCCGC
CTGTCAATCCCCGAGAGTTTCTGAGGTCTATAGACCTCGGAGGATTGCCAGATGAAGACTTGATAATTGG
CCTCAAGCCAAAGGAACGGGAATTGAAGATTGAAGGTCGATTCTTTGCTCTAATGTCATGGAATCTAAGA
TTGTATTTTGTCATCACTGAAAAACTCTTGGCCAACTACATCTTGCCACTTTTTGACGCGCTGACTATGA
CAGACAACCTGAACAAGGTGTTTAAAAAGCTGATCGACAGGGTCACCGGGCAAGGGCTTTTGGACTATTC
AAGGGTCACATATGCATTTCACCTGGACTATGAAAAGTGGAACAACCATCAAAGATTAGAGTCAACAGAG
GATGTATTTTCTGTCCTAGATCAAGTGTTTGGATTGAAGAGAGTGTTTTCTAGAACACACGAGTTTTTTC
AAAAGGCCTGGATCTATTATTCAGACAGATCAGACCTCATCGGGTTACGGGAGGATCAAATATACTGCTT
AGATGCGTCCAACGGCCCAACCTGTTGGAATGGCCAGGATGGCGGGCTAGAAGGCTTACGGCAGAAGGGC
TGGAGTCTAGTCAGCTTATTGATGATAGATAGAGAATCTCAAATCAGGAACACAAGAACCAAAATACTAG
CTCAAGGAGACAACCAGGTTTTATGTCCGACATACATGTTGTCGCCAGGGCTATCTCAAGAGGGGCTCCT
CTATGAATTGGAGAGAATATCAAGGAATGCACTTTCGATATACAGAGCCGTCGAGGAAGGGGCATCTAAG
CTAGGGCTGATCATCAAGAAAGAAGAGACCATGTGTAGTTATGACTTCCTCATCTATGGAAAAACCCCTT
TGTTTAGAGGTAACATATTGGTGCCTGAGTCCAAAAGATGGGCCAGAGTCTCTTGCGTCTCTAATGACCA
AATAGTCAACCTCGCCAATATAATGTCGACAGTGTCCACCAATGCGCTAACAGTGGCACAACACTCTCAA
TCTTTGATCAAACCGATGAGGGATTTTCTGCTCATGTCAGTACAGGCAGTCTTTCACTACCTGCTATTTA
GCCCAATCTTAAAGGGAAGAGTTTACAAGATTCTGAGCGCTGAAGGGGAGAGCTTTCTCCTAGCCATGTC
AAGGATAATCTATCTAGATCCTTCTTTGGGAGGGATATCTGGAATGTCCCTCGGAAGATTCCATATACGA
CAGTTCTCAGACCCTGTCTCTGAAGGGTTATCCTTCTGGAGAGAGATCTGGTTAAGCTCCCAAGAGTCCT
GGATTCACGCGTTGTGTCAAGAGGCTGGAAACCCAGATCTTGGAGAGAGAACACTCGAGAGCTTCACTCG
CCTTCTAGAAGATCCGACCACCTTAAATATCAGAGGAGGGGCCAGTCCTACCATTCTACTCAAGGATGCA
ATCAGAAAGGCTTTATATGACGAGGTGGACAAGGTGGAAAATTCAGAGTTTCGAGAGGCAATCCTGTTGT
CCAAGACCCATAGAGATAATTTTATACTCTTCTTAATATCTGTTGAGCCTCTGTTTCCTCGATTTCTCAG
TGAGCTATTCAGTTCGTCTTTTTTGGGAATCCCCGAGTCAATCATTGGATTGATACAAAACTCCCGAACG
ATAAGAAGGCAGTTTAGAAAGAGTCTCTCAAAAACTTTAGAAGAATCCTTCTACAACTCAGAGATCCACG
GGATTAGTCGGATGACCCAGACACCTCAGAGGGTTGGGGGGGTGTGGCCTTGCTCTTCAGAGAGGGCAGA
TCTACTTAGGGAGATCTCTTGGGGAAGAAAAGTGGTAGGCACGACAGTTCCTCACCCTTCTGAGATGTTG
GGATTACTTCCCAAGTCCTCTATTTCTTGCACTTGTGGAGCAACAGGAGGAGGCAATCCTAGAGTTTCTG
TATCAGTACTCCCGTCCTTTGATCAGTCATTTTTTTCACGAGGCCCCCTAAAGGGATACTTGGGCTCGTC
CACCTCTATGTCGACCCAGCTATTCCATGCATGGGAAAAAGTCACTAATGTTCATGTGGTGAAGAGAGCT
CTATCGTTAAAAGAATCTATAAACTGGTTCATTACTAGAGATTCCAACTTGGCTCAAGCTCTAATTAGGA
ACATTATGTCTCTGACAGGCCCTGATTTCCCTCTAGAGGAGGCCCCTGTCTTCAAAAGGACGGGGTCAGC
CTTGCATAGGTTCAAGTCTGCCAGATACAGCGAAGGAGGGTATTCTTCTGTCTGCCCGAACCTCCTCTCT
CATATTTCTGTTAGTACAGACACCATGTCTGATTTGACCCAAGACGGGAAGAACTACGATTTCATGTTCC
AGCCATTGATGCTTTATGCACAGACATGGACATCAGAGCTGGTACAGAGAGACACAAGGCTAAGAGACTC
TACGTTTCATTGGCACCTCCGATGCAACAGGTGTGTGAGACCCATTGACGACGTGACCCTGGAGACCTCT
CAGATCTTCGAGTTTCCGGATGTGTCGAAAAGAATATCCAGAATGGTTTCTGGGGCTGTGCCTCACTTCC
AGAGGCTTCCCGATATCCGTCTGAGACCAGGAGATTTTGAATCTCTAAGCGGTAGAGAAAAGTCTCACCA
TATCGGATCAGCTCAGGGGCTCTTATACTCAATCTTAGTGGCAATTCACGACTCAGGATACAATGATGGA
ACCATCTTCCCTGTCAACATATACGGCAAGGTTTCCCCTAGAGACTATTTGAGAGGGCTCGCAAGGGGAG
TATTGATAGGATCCTCGATTTGCTTCTTGACAAGAATGACAAATATCAATATTAATAGACCTCTTGAATT
GGTCTCAGGGGTAATCTCATATATTCTCCTGAGGCTAGATAACCATCCCTCCTTGTACATAATGCTCAGA
GAACCGTCTCTTAGAGGAGAGATATTTTCTATCCCTCAGAAAATCCCCGCCGCTTATCCAACCACTATGA
AAGAAGGCAACAGATCAATCTTGTGTTATCTCCAACATGTGCTACGCTATGAGCGAGAGATAATCACGGC
GTCTCCAGAGAATGACTGGCTATGGATCTTTTCAGACTTTAGAAGTGCCAAAATGACGTACCTATCCCTC
ATTACTTACCAGTCTCATCTTCTACTCCAGAGGGTTGAGAGAAACCTATCTAAGAGTATGAGAGATAACC
TGCGACAATTGAGTTCTTTGATGAGGCAGGTGCTGGGCGGGCACGGAGAAGATACCTTAGAGTCAGACGA
CAACATTCAACGACTGCTAAAAGACTCTTTACGAAGGACAAGATGGGTGGATCAAGAGGTGCGCCATGCA
GCTAGAACCATGACTGGAGATTACAGCCCCAACAAGAAGGTGTCCCGTAAGGTAGGATGTTCAGAATGGG
TCTGCTCTGCTCAACAGGTTGCAGTCTCTACCTCAGCAAACCCGGCCCCTGTCTCGGAGCTTGACATAAG
GGCCCTCTCTAAGAGGTTCCAGAACCCTTTGATCTCGGGCTTGAGAGTGGTTCAGTGGGCAACCGGTGCT
CATTATAAGCTTAAGCCTATTCTAGATGATCTCAATGTTTTCCCATCTCTCTGCCTTGTAGTTGGGGACG
GGTCAGGGGGGATATCAAGGGCAGTCCTCAACATGTTTCCAGATGCCAAGCTTGTGTTCAACAGTCTTTT
AGAGGTGAATGACCTGATGGCTTCCGGAACACATCCACTGCCTCCTTCAGCAATCATGAGGGGAGGAAAT
GATATCGTCTCCAGAGTGATAGATCTTGACTCAATCTGGGAAAAACCGTCCGACTTGAGAAACTTGGCAA
CCTGGAAATACTTCCAGTCAGTCCAAAAGCAGGTCAACATGTCCTATGACCTCATTATTTGCGATGCAGA
AGTTACTGACATTGCATCTATCAACCGGATCACCCTGTTAATGTCCGATTTTGCATTGTCTATAGATGGA
CCACTCTATTTGGTCTTCAAAACTTATGGGACTATGCTAGTAAATCCAAACTACAAGGCTATTCAACACC
TGTCAAGAGCGTTCCCCTCGGTCACAGGGTTTATCACCCAAGTAACTTCGTCTTTTTCATCTGAGCTCTA
CCTCCGATTCTCCAAACGAGGGAAGTTTTTCAGAGATGCTGAGTACTTGACCTCTTCCACCCTTCGAGAA
ATGAGCCTTGTGTTATTCAATTGTAGCAGCCCCAAGAGTGAGATGCAGAGAGCTCGTTCCTTGAACTATC
AGGATCTTGTGAGAGGATTTCCTGAAGAAATCATATCAAATCCTTACAATGAGATGATCATAACTCTGAT
TGACAGTGATGTAGAATCTTTTCTAGTCCACAAGATGGTTGATGATCTTGAGTTACAGAGGGGAACTCTG
TCTAAAGTGGCTATCATTATAGCCATCATGATAGTTTTCTCCAACAGAGTCTTCAACGTTTCCAAACCCC
TAACTGACCCCTCGTTCTATCCACCGTCTGATCCCAAAATCCTGAGGCACTTCAACATATGTTGCAGTAC
TATGATGTATCTATCTACTGCTTTAGGTGACGTCCCTAGCTTCGCAAGACTTCACGACCTGTATAACAGA
CCTATAACTTATTACTTCAGAAAGCAAGTCATTCGAGGGAACGTTTATCTATCTTGGAGTTGGTCCAACG
ACACCTCAGTGTTCAAAAGGGTAGCCTGTAATTCTAGCCTGAGTCTGTCATCTCACTGGATCAGGTTGAT
TTACAAGATAGTGAAGACTACCAGACTCGTTGGCAGCATCAAGGATCTATCCAGAGAAGTGGAAAGACAC
CTTCATAGGTACAACAGGTGGATCACCCTAGAGGATATCAGATCTAGATCATCCCTACTAGACTACAGTT
GCCTGTGAACCGGATACTCCTGGAAGCCTGCCCATGCTAAGACTCTTGTGTGATGTATCTTGAAAAAAAC
AAGATCCTAAATCTGAACCTTTGGTTGTTTGATTGTTTTTCTCATTTTTGTTGTTTATTTGTTAAGCGTG
GGTCGGCATGGCATCTCCACCTCCTCGCGGTCCGACCTGGGCATCCGAAGGAGGACGCACGTCCACTCGG
ATGGCTAAGGGAGGGGCGGGGATCCGGCTGCTAACAAAGCCCGAAAGGAAGCTGAGTTGGCTGCTGCCAC
CGCTGAGCAATAACTAGCATAACCCCTTGGGGCCTCTAAACGGGTCTTGAGGGGTTTTTTGCTGAAAGGA
GGAACTATATCCGGATCCACTAGTTCTAGAGCGGCCGCCACCGCGGTGGAGCTCCAGCTTTTGTTCCCTT
TAGTGAGGGTTAATTGCGCGCTTGGCGTAATCATGGTCATAGCTGTTTCCTGTGTGAAATTGTTATCCGC
TCACAATTCCACACAACATACGAGCCGGAAGCATAAAGTGTAAAGCCTGGGGTGCCTAATGAGTGAGCTA
ACTCACATTAATTGCGTTGCGCTCACTGCCCGCTTTCCAGTCGGGAAACCTGTCGTGCCAGCTGCATTAA
TGAATCGGCCAACGCGCGGGGAGAGGCGGTTTGCGTATTGGGCGCTCTTCCGCTTCCTCGCTCACTGACT
CGCTGCGCTCGGTCGTTCGGCTGCGGCGAGCGGTATCAGCTCACTCAAAGGCGGTAATACGGTTATCCAC
AGAATCAGGGGATAACGCAGGAAAGAACATGTGAGCAAAAGGCCAGCAAAAGGCCAGGAACCGTAAAAAG
GCCGCGTTGCTGGCGTTTTTCCATAGGCTCCGCCCCCCTGACGAGCATCACAAAAATCGACGCTCAAGTC
AGAGGTGGCGAAACCCGACAGGACTATAAAGATACCAGGCGTTTCCCCCTGGAAGCTCCCTCGTGCGCTC
TCCTGTTCCGACCCTGCCGCTTACCGGATACCTGTCCGCCTTTCTCCCTTCGGGAAGCGTGGCGCTTTCT
CATAGCTCACGCTGTAGGTATCTCAGTTCGGTGTAGGTCGTTCGCTCCAAGCTGGGCTGTGTGCACGAAC
CCCCCGTTCAGCCCGACCGCTGCGCCTTATCCGGTAACTATCGTCTTGAGTCCAACCCGGTAAGACACGA
CTTATCGCCACTGGCAGCAGCCACTGGTAACAGGATTAGCAGAGCGAGGTATGTAGGCGGTGCTACAGAG
TTCTTGAAGTGGTGGCCTAACTACGGCTACACTAGAAGGACAGTATTTGGTATCTGCGCTCTGCTGAAGC
CAGTTACCTTCGGAAAAAGAGTTGGTAGCTCTTGATCCGGCAAACAAACCACCGCTGGTAGCGGTGGTTT
TTTTGTTTGCAAGCAGCAGATTACGCGCAGAAAAAAAGGATCTCAAGAAGATCCTTTGATCTTTTCTACG
GGGTCTGACGCTCAGTGGAACGAAAACTCACGTTAAGGGATTTTGGTCATGAGATTATCAAAAAGGATCT
TCACCTAGATCCTTTTAAATTAAAAATGAAGTTTTAAATCAATCTAAAGTATATATGAGTAAACTTGGTC
TGACAGTTACCAATGCTTAATCAGTGAGGCACCTATCTCAGCGATCTGTCTATTTCGTTCATCCATAGTT
GCCTGACTCCCCGTCGTGTAGATAACTACGATACGGGAGGGCTTACCATCTGGCCCCAGTGCTGCAATGA
TACCGCGAGACCCACGCTCACCGGCTCCAGATTTATCAGCAATAAACCAGCCAGCCGGAAGGGCCGAGCG
CAGAAGTGGTCCTGCAACTTTATCCGCCTCCATCCAGTCTATTAATTGTTGCCGGGAAGCTAGAGTAAGT
AGTTCGCCAGTTAATAGTTTGCGCAACGTTGTTGCCATTGCTACAGGCATCGTGGTGTCACGCTCGTCGT
TTGGTATGGCTTCATTCAGCTCCGGTTCCCAACGATCAAGGCGAGTTACATGATCCCCCATGTTGTGCAA
AAAAGCGGTTAGCTCCTTCGGTCCTCCGATCGTTGTCAGAAGTAAGTTGGCCGCAGTGTTATCACTCATG
GTTATGGCAGCACTGCATAATTCTCTTACTGTCATGCCATCCGTAAGATGCTTTTCTGTGACTGGTGAGT
ACTCAACCAAGTCATTCTGAGAATAGTGTATGCGGCGACCGAGTTGCTCTTGCCCGGCGTCAATACGGGA
TAATACCGCGCCACATAGCAGAACTTTAAAAGTGCTCATCATTGGAAAACGTTCTTCGGGGCGAAAACTC
TCAAGGATCTTACCGCTGTTGAGATCCAGTTCGATGTAACCCACTCGTGCACCCAACTGATCTTCAGCAT
CTTTTACTTTCACCAGCGTTTCTGGGTGAGCAAAAACAGGAAGGCAAAATGCCGCAAAAAAGGGAATAAG
GGCGACACGGAAATGTTGAATACTCATACTCTTCCTTTTTCAATATTATTGAAGCATTTATCAGGGTTAT
TGTCTCATGAGCGGATACATATTTGAATGTATTTAGAAAAATAAACAAATAGGGGTTCCGCGCACATTTC
CCCGAAAAGTGCCACCTG
