>Addgene plasmid #52480 | pRVdG-mCherry-N-P-M-EGFP-L | addgene partial sequence | sequence record 94910 | B19L-R 5'-CGATTGGGTCAATAGGGTCA-3'
AGTCTCAGGTTGAGAAGTGTTGCCAGTTGTTCTTCTGATCTAATGTTTTTTTCTCGACTGAAAAGCTTAG
ATGACCCAGCACTTTATAAGCTAGCTTACTTGTACAGCTCGTCCATGCCGAGAGTGATCCCGGCGGCGGT
CACGAACTCCAGCAGGACCATGTGATCGCGCTTCTCGTTGGGGTCTTTGCTCAGGGCGGACTGGGTGCTC
AGGTAGTGGTTGTCGGGCAGCAGCACGGGGCCGTCGCCGATGGGGGTGTTCTGCTGGTAGTGGTCGGCGA
GCTGCACGCTGCCGTCCTCGATGTTGTGGCGGATCTTGAAGTTCACCTTGATGCCGTTCTTCTGCTTGTC
GGCCATGATATAGACGTTGTGGCTGTTGTAGTTGTACTCCAGCTTGTGCCCCAGGATGTTGCCGTCCTCC
TTGAAGTCGATGCCCTTCAGCTCGATGCGGTTCACCAGGGTGTCGCCCTCGAACTTCACCTCGGCGCGGG
TCTTGTAGTTGCCGTCGTCCTTGAAGAAGATGGTGCGCTCCTGGACGTAGCCTTCGGGCATGGCGGACTT
GAAGAAGTCGTGCTGCTTCATGTGGTCGGGGTAGCGGCTGAAGCACTGCACGCCGTAGGTCAGGGTGGTC
ACGAGGGTGGGCCAGGGCACGGGCAGCTTGCCGGTGGTGCAGATGAACTTCAGGGTCAGCTTGCCGT
