>Addgene plasmid #52480 | pRVdG-mCherry-N-P-M-EGFP-L | addgene partial sequence | sequence record 94912 | CMV-F 5'-CGCAAATGGGCGGTAGGCGTG-3'
CTAGAGAACCCACTGCTTACTGGCTTATCGAAATTAATACGACTCACTATAGGGAGACCCAAGCTGGCTA
GATTAAGCGTCTGATGAGTCCGTGAGGACGAAACCCGGCGTACCGGGTCACGCTTAACAACCAGATCAAA
GAAAAAACAGACATTGTCAATTGCAAAGCAAAAATGTAACACCCCTACACCGGTGAAAGCCGCCACCATG
GTGAGCAAGGGCGAGGAGGATAACATGGCCATCATCAAGGAGTTCATGCGCTTCAAGGTGCACATGGAGG
GCTCCGTGAACGGCCACGAGTTCGAGATCGAGGGCGAGGGCGAGGGCCGCCCCTACGAGGGCACCCAGAC
CGCCAAGCTGAAGGTGACCAAGGGTGGCCCCCTGCCCTTCGCCTGGGACATCCTGTCCCCTCAGTTCATG
TACGGCTCCAAGGCCTACGTGAAGCACCCCGCCGACATCCCCGACTACTTGAAGCTGTCCTTCCCCGAGG
GCTTCAAGTGGGAGCGCGTGATGAACTTCGAGGACGGCGGCGTGGTGACCGTGACCCAGGACTCCTCCCT
GCAGGACGGCGAGTTCATCTACAAGGTGAAGCTGCGCGGCACCAACTTCCCCTCCGACGGCCCCGTAATG
CAGAAGAAGACCATGGGCTGGGAGGCCTCCTCCGAGCGGATGTACCCCGAGGACGGCGCCCTGAAGGGCG
AGATCAAGCAGAGGCTGAAGCTGAAGGACGGCGGCCACTACGACGCTGAGGTCAAGACCACCTACAAGGC
CAAGAAGCCCGTGCAGCTGCCCGGCG
