>Addgene plasmid #52480 | pRVdG-mCherry-N-P-M-EGFP-L | addgene partial sequence | sequence record 94915 | EGFP-N 5'-CGTCGCCGTCCAGCTCGACCAG-3'
CTCGCCCTTGCTCACCATGGTGGCGGCTTTCCCGGGGTCTTTTGAGGGATGTTAATAGTTTTTTTCACAT
CCAAGAGGATCAAAATGTAAAGGTAATCAACTTGACTTTGATGAAATGCAGCGGTTTAATGGCACCATAA
CATGTTCTTTGTTATATTGCTCCCAAGGGTTGGAGTTGAGCCCATATGTTCTCTCCTCCAGAGGTAAACA
AGTGATAAATTTGCGGGATATAATCTGATTATTCTAGAAGCAGAGAGGAATCTTTGTCCTCTTCGGACCT
TTGTGTCTGAAGAGACATGTCAGACCATAGTTGACATGCTCTCGGGTTCATGTTGATACACCAGACTCTG
CCCTGGATATGACACTGTTTTGCAATCACTCTTATTTGCAATCCGACGAACTCAGTATCATCATCCCAAG
TGATCTCCTGAGAGTATTCCAACTCCTCCCCTTCAAGAGGGCCCCTGGAATCAGCCCACTGGAAGATAAA
GGTTCTCCTCAATTTGTATACCCAGTTCAGGCCCTCAGGGACTGGAGATCCTGACAAAGCCAGTCCAATA
ACCACTTTGACTAACCCGATCATCCTATGATTCCCAGAATATATCTCGTCGAATGATTTCAGAATGTGCC
GCAGGATCCTGAACGAGTAACCATTCGGGCTACACACTTTAACCCTTCCGTTGATACAAAAGTTCCTCAT
GTTCTTCTTGCCTGTAAGTTCTTTCAGCGGGACGTATTCAGGGGGTGGAAGCCACAAGTCATCGTCATCC
AGAGGGGCTGACGCGGGAGAGGATTTTTGAGTGTCCTCGTCCCTGCGGTTT
