>Addgene plasmid #52480 | pRVdG-mCherry-N-P-M-EGFP-L | addgene partial sequence | sequence record 94917 | DsRed1-C 5'-AGCTGGACATCACCTCCCACAACG-3'
ACCTAGGGAAGTTGAATAACAAAATGCCGGAAATCTACGGATTGTGTATATCCATCATGAAAAAAACTAA
CACCCCTCCTTTCGAACCATCCCAAACATGGATGCCGACAAGATTGTATTCAAAGTCAATAATCAGGTGG
TCTCTTTGAAGCCTGAGATTATCGTGGATCAATATGAGTACAAGTACCCTGCCATCAAAGATTTGAAAAA
GCCCTGTATAACTCTAGGAAAGGCTCCCGATTTAAATAAAGCATACAAGTCAGTTTTGTCAGGCATGAGC
GCCGCCAAACTTAATCCTGACGATGTATGTTCCTATTTGGCAGCGGCAATGCAGTTTTTTGAGGGGACAT
GTCCGGAAGACTGGACCAGCTATGGAATTGTGATTGCACGAAAAGGAGATAAGATCACCCCAGGTTCTCT
GGTGGAGATAAAACGTACTGATGTAGAAGGGAATTGGGCTCTGACAGGAGGCATGGAACTGACAAGAGAC
CCCACTGTCCCTGAGCATGCGTCCTTAGTCGGTCTTCTCTTGAGTCTGTATAGGTTGAGCAAAATATCCG
GGCAAAACACTGGTAACTATAAGACAAACATTGCAGACAGGATAGAGCAGATTTTTGAGACAGCCCCTTT
TGTTAAAATCGTGGAACACCATACTCTAATGACAACTCACAAAATGTGTGCTAATTGGAGTACTATACCA
AACTTCAGATTTTTGGCCGGAACCTATGACATGTTTTTCTCCC
